>Addgene plasmid #142914 | TFORF2062 | addgene full sequence | sequence record 462910 | Addgene NGS Result
TTAATGTAGTCTTATGCAATACTCTTGTAGTCTTGCAACATGGTAACGATGAGTTAGCAACATGCCTTAC
AAGGAGAGAAAAAGCACCGTGCATGCCGATTGGTGGAAGTAAGGTGGTACGATCGTGCCTTATTAGGAAG
GCAACAGACGGGTCTGACATGGATTGGACGAACCACTGAATTGCCGCATTGCAGAGATATTGTATTTAAG
TGCCTAGCTCGATACATAAACGGGTCTCTCTGGTTAGACCAGATCTGAGCCTGGGAGCTCTCTGGCTAAC
TAGGGAACCCACTGCTTAAGCCTCAATAAAGCTTGCCTTGAGTGCTTCAAGTAGTGTGTGCCCGTCTGTT
GTGTGACTCTGGTAACTAGAGATCCCTCAGACCCTTTTAGTCAGTGTGGAAAATCTCTAGCAGTGGCGCC
CGAACAGGGACTTGAAAGCGAAAGGGAAACCAGAGGAGCTCTCTCGACGCAGGACTCGGCTTGCTGAAGC
GCGCACGGCAAGAGGCGAGGGGCGGCGACTGGTGAGTACGCCAAAAATTTTGACTAGCGGAGGCTAGAAG
GAGAGAGATGGGTGCGAGAGCGTCAGTATTAAGCGGGGGAGAATTAGATCGCGATGGGAAAAAATTCGGT
TAAGGCCAGGGGGAAAGAAAAAATATAAATTAAAACATATAGTATGGGCAAGCAGGGAGCTAGAACGATT
CGCAGTTAATCCTGGCCTGTTAGAAACATCAGAAGGCTGTAGACAAATACTGGGACAGCTACAACCATCC
CTTCAGACAGGATCAGAAGAACTTAGATCATTATATAATACAGTAGCAACCCTCTATTGTGTGCATCAAA
GGATAGAGATAAAAGACACCAAGGAAGCTTTAGACAAGATAGAGGAAGAGCAAAACAAAAGTAAGACCAC
CGCACAGCAAGCGGCCGCTGATCTTCAGACCTGGAGGAGGAGATATGAGGGACAATTGGAGAAGTGAATT
ATATAAATATAAAGTAGTAAAAATTGAACCATTAGGAGTAGCACCCACCAAGGCAAAGAGAAGAGTGGTG
CAGAGAGAAAAAAGAGCAGTGGGAATAGGAGCTTTGTTCCTTGGGTTCTTGGGAGCAGCAGGAAGCACTA
TGGGCGCAGCGTCAATGACGCTGACGGTACAGGCCAGACAATTATTGTCTGGTATAGTGCAGCAGCAGAA
CAATTTGCTGAGGGCTATTGAGGCGCAACAGCATCTGTTGCAACTCACAGTCTGGGGCATCAAGCAGCTC
CAGGCAAGAATCCTGGCTGTGGAAAGATACCTAAAGGATCAACAGCTCCTGGGGATTTGGGGTTGCTCTG
GAAAACTCATTTGCACCACTGCTGTGCCTTGGAATGCTAGTTGGAGTAATAAATCTCTGGAACAGATTTG
GAATCACACGACCTGGATGGAGTGGGACAGAGAAATTAACAATTACACAAGCTTAATACACTCCTTAATT
GAAGAATCGCAAAACCAGCAAGAAAAGAATGAACAAGAATTATTGGAATTAGATAAATGGGCAAGTTTGT
GGAATTGGTTTAACATAACAAATTGGCTGTGGTATATAAAATTATTCATAATGATAGTAGGAGGCTTGGT
AGGTTTAAGAATAGTTTTTGCTGTACTTTCTATAGTGAATAGAGTTAGGCAGGGATATTCACCATTATCG
TTTCAGACCCACCTCCCAACCCCGAGGGGACCCATGCATTGCATCTCAATTAGTCAGCAACCAGGTGTGG
AAAGTCCCCAGGCTCCCCAGCAGGCAGAAGTATGCAAAGCATGCGTCTCAATTAGTCAGCAACCATAGTC
CCGCCCCTAACTCCGCCCATCCCGCCCCTAACTCCGCCCAGTTCCGCCCATTCTCCGCCCCATGGCTGAC
TAATTTTTTTTATTTATGCAGAGGCCGAGGCCGCCTCGGCCTCTGAGCTATTCCAGAAGTAGTGAGGAGG
CTTTTTTGGAGGCCTAGGCTTTTGCAAAAAGCTTTCTAGAGGTACCACCGGAGCTTACCATGACCGAGTA
CAAGCCCACGGTGCGCCTCGCCACCCGCGACGACGTCCCCAGGGCCGTACGCACCCTCGCCGCCGCGTTC
GCCGACTACCCCGCCACGCGCCACACCGTCGATCCGGACCGCCACATCGAGCGGGTCACCGAGCTGCAAG
AACTCTTCCTCACGCGCGTCGGGCTCGACATCGGCAAGGTGTGGGTCGCGGACGACGGCGCCGCCGTGGC
GGTCTGGACCACGCCGGAGAGCGTCGAAGCGGGGGCGGTGTTCGCCGAGATCGGCCCGCGCATGGCCGAG
TTGAGCGGTTCCCGGCTGGCCGCGCAGCAACAGATGGAAGGCCTCCTGGCGCCGCACCGGCCCAAGGAGC
CCGCGTGGTTCCTGGCCACCGTCGGCGTCTCGCCCGACCACCAGGGCAAGGGTCTGGGCAGCGCCGTCGT
GCTCCCCGGAGTGGAGGCGGCCGAGCGCGCCGGGGTGCCCGCCTTCCTGGAGACCTCCGCGCCCCGCAAC
CTCCCCTTCTACGAGCGGCTCGGCTTCACCGTCACCGCCGACGTCGAGGTGCCCGAAGGACCGCGCACCT
GGTGCATGACCCGCAAGCCCGGTGCCAGTTAACGAATTCTAGATCTTGAGACAAATGGCAGTATTCATCC
ACAATTTTAAAAGAAAAGGGGGGATTGGGGGGTACAGTGCAGGGGAAAGAATAGTAGACATAATAGCAAC
AGACATACAAACTAAAGAATTACAAAAACAAATTACAAAAATTCAAAATTTTCGGGTTTATTACAGGGAC
AGCAGAGATCCACTTTGGCGCCGGCTCGAGGCCTGCAGGTGCAAAGATGGATAAAGTTTTAAACAGAGAG
GAATCTTTGCAGCTAATGGACCTTCTAGGTCTTGAAAGGAGTGGGAATTGGCTCCGGTGCCCGTCAGTGG
GCAGAGCGCACATCGCCCACAGTCCCCGAGAAGTTGGGGGGAGGGGTCGGCAATTGAACCGGTGCCTAGA
GAAGGTGGCGCGGGGTAAACTGGGAAAGTGATGTCGTGTACTGGCTCCGCCTTTTTCCCGAGGGTGGGGG
AGAACCGTATATAAGTGCAGTAGTCGCCGTGAACGTTCTTTTTCGCAACGGGTTTGCCGCCAGAACACAG
GTAAGTGCCGTGTGTGGTTCCCGCGGGCCTGGCCTCTTTACGGGTTATGGCCCTTGCGTGCCTTGAATTA
CTTCCACCTGGCTGCAGTACGTGATTCTTGATCCCGAGCTTCGGGTTGGAAGTGGGTGGGAGAGTTCGAG
GCCTTGCGCTTAAGGAGCCCCTTCGCCTCGTGCTTGAGTTGAGGCCTGGCCTGGGCGCTGGGGCCGCCGC
GTGCGAATCTGGTGGCACCTTCGCGCCTGTCTCGCTGCTTTCGATAAGTCTCTAGCCATTTAAAATTTTT
GATGACCTGCTGCGACGCTTTTTTTCTGGCAAGATAGTCTTGTAAATGCGGGCCAAGATCTGCACACTGG
TATTTCGGTTTTTGGGGCCGCGGGCGGCGACGGGGCCCGTGCGTCCCAGCGCACATGTTCGGCGAGGCGG
GGCCTGCGAGCGCGGCCACCGAGAATCGGACGGGGGTAGTCTCAAGCTGGCCGGCCTGCTCTGGTGCCTG
GCCTCGCGCCGCCGTGTATCGCCCCGCCCTGGGCGGCAAGGCTGGCCCGGTCGGCACCAGTTGCGTGAGC
GGAAAGATGGCCGCTTCCCGGCCCTGCTGCAGGGAGCTCAAAATGGAGGACGCGGCGCTCGGGAGAGCGG
GCGGGTGAGTCACCCACACAAAGGAAAAGGGCCTTTCCGTCCTCAGCCGTCGCTTCATGTGACTCCACGG
AGTACCGGGCGCCGTCCAGGCACCTCGATTAGTTCTCGAGCTTTTGGAGTACGTCGTCTTTAGGTTGGGG
GGAGGGGTTTTATGCGATGGAGTTTCCCCACACTGAGTGGGTGGAGACTGAAGTTAGGCCAGCTTGGCAC
TTGATGTAATTCTCCTTGGAATTTGCCCTTTTTGAGTTTGGATCTTGGTTCATTCTCAAGCCTCAGACAG
TGGTTCAAAGTTTTTTTCTTCCATTTCAGGTGTCGTGAGGCTAGCACCGCCACCATGCTGCTGAGCCCCG
TCACCTCCACCCCCTTCTCGGTCAAGGACATCCTGCGACTGGAGCGCGAGCGGAGCTGCCCCGCGGCTTC
GCCACATCCGCGGGTGCGGAAGAGCCCGGAAAACTTTCAGTACCTGAGAATGGACGCAGAGCCGCGAGGG
TCAGAGGTTCACAACGCTGGTGGCGGCGGCGGTGACAGAAAGCTGGATGGTTCGGAGCCTCCTGGGGGTC
CCTGTGAGGCAGTCTTGGAGATGGACGCGGAACGGATGGGGGAGCCACAGCCCGGCCTGAACGCGGCCTC
GCCCCTCGGCGGCGGGACCAGGGTGCCAGAGCGCGGCGTTGGCAACAGCGGCGACAGCGTGCGGGGTGGC
CGCTCGGAGCAGCCCAAGGCGCGGCAACGACGGAAGCCGCGCGTGCTCTTTTCGCAGGCGCAGGTGCTGG
CCCTGGAGCGGCGCTTCAAGCAGCAGCGGTACCTGTCAGCGCCCGAGCGCGAGCACCTGGCCAGCGCGCT
GCAGCTCACGTCCACGCAGGTCAAGATCTGGTTCCAGAACCGACGCTACAAATGCAAGAGACAGCGCCAG
GACAAGTCGCTGGAACTGGCTGGCCACCCTCTAACGCCGCGCCGAGTAGCTGTGCCCGTCCTGGTGCGCG
ATGGCAAGCCCTGCCTGGGCCCCGGGCCCGGCGCACCTGCCTTCCCCAGCCCCTACAGTGCAGCAGTGTC
GCCCTACTCTTGCTACGGAGGCTACAGCGGAGCACCCTACGGCGCAGGCTACGGCACCTGCTACGCGGGC
GCGCCCTCGGGTCCTGCGCCACACACACCACTGGCCAGCGCGGGCTTCGGACACGGTGGCCAGAATGCCA
CCCCGCAGGGCCATCTGGCAGCCACGCTGCAGGGTGTCAGGGCCTGGTAGTAATGAACTAGTCCGTAACT
TGAAAGTATTTCGATTTCTTGGCTTTATATATCTTGTGGAAAGGACGAAGGTCGTTTAACGATTAGAGAT
CCACGCGTTAAGTCGACAATCAACCTCTGGATTACAAAATTTGTGAAAGATTGACTGGTATTCTTAACTA
TGTTGCTCCTTTTACGCTATGTGGATACGCTGCTTTAATGCCTTTGTATCATGCTATTGCTTCCCGTATG
GCTTTCATTTTCTCCTCCTTGTATAAATCCTGGTTGCTGTCTCTTTATGAGGAGTTGTGGCCCGTTGTCA
GGCAACGTGGCGTGGTGTGCACTGTGTTTGCTGACGCAACCCCCACTGGTTGGGGCATTGCCACCACCTG
TCAGCTCCTTTCCGGGACTTTCGCTTTCCCCCTCCCTATTGCCACGGCGGAACTCATCGCCGCCTGCCTT
GCCCGCTGCTGGACAGGGGCTCGGCTGTTGGGCACTGACAATTCCGTGGTGTTGTCGGGGAAATCATCGT
CCTTTCCTTGGCTGCTCGCCTGTGTTGCCACCTGGATTCTGCGCGGGACGTCCTTCTGCTACGTCCCTTC
GGCCCTCAATCCAGCGGACCTTCCTTCCCGCGGCCTGCTGCCGGCTCTGCGGCCTCTTCCGCGTCTTCGC
CTTCGCCCTCAGACGAGTCGGATCTCCCTTTGGGCCGCCTCCCCGCGTCGACTTTAAGACCAATGACTTA
CAAGGCAGCTGTAGATCTTAGCCACTTTTTAAAAGAAAAGGGGGGACTGGAAGGGCTAATTCACTCCCAA
CGAAGACAAGATCTGCTTTTTGCTTGTACTGGGTCTCTCTGGTTAGACCAGATCTGAGCCTGGGAGCTCT
CTGGCTAACTAGGGAACCCACTGCTTAAGCCTCAATAAAGCTTGCCTTGAGTGCTTCAAGTAGTGTGTGC
CCGTCTGTTGTGTGACTCTGGTAACTAGAGATCCCTCAGACCCTTTTAGTCAGTGTGGAAAATCTCTAGC
AGTACGTATAGTAGTTCATGTCATCTTATTATTCAGTATTTATAACTTGCAAAGAAATGAATATCAGAGA
GTGAGAGGAACTTGTTTATTGCAGCTTATAATGGTTACAAATAAAGCAATAGCATCACAAATTTCACAAA
TAAAGCATTTTTTTCACTGCATTCTAGTTGTGGTTTGTCCAAACTCATCAATGTATCTTATCATGTCTGG
CTCTAGCTATCCCGCCCCTAACTCCGCCCATCCCGCCCCTAACTCCGCCCAGTTCCGCCCATTCTCCGCC
CCATGGCTGACTAATTTTTTTTATTTATGCAGAGGCCGAGGCCGCCTCGGCCTCTGAGCTATTCCAGAAG
TAGTGAGGAGGCTTTTTTGGAGGCCTAGGGACGTACCCAATTCGCCCTATAGTGAGTCGTATTACGCGCG
CTCACTGGCCGTCGTTTTACAACGTCGTGACTGGGAAAACCCTGGCGTTACCCAACTTAATCGCCTTGCA
GCACATCCCCCTTTCGCCAGCTGGCGTAATAGCGAAGAGGCCCGCACCGATCGCCCTTCCCAACAGTTGC
GCAGCCTGAATGGCGAATGGG
[124 nt withheld, positions 6602-6725]
C
[91 nt withheld, positions 6727-6817]
A
[49 nt withheld, positions 6819-6867]
CCTTTGACGTTGGAGTCCACGTTCTTT
[37 nt withheld, positions 6895-6931]
ACCCTATCTCGGTCTATTCTTTTGATTTATAAGGGATTTTGCCGATTTCGGCCTATTGGTTAAAAAATGA
GCTGATTTAACAAAAATTTAACGCGAATTTTAACAAAATATTAACGCTTACAATTTAGGTGGCACTTTTC
GGGGAAATGTGCGCGGAACCCCTATTTGTTTATTTTTCTAAATACATTCAAATATGTATCCGCTCATGAG
ACAATAACCCTGATAAATGCTTCAATAATATTGAAAAAGGAAGAGTATGAGTATTCAACATTTCCGTGTC
GCCCTTATTCCCTTTTTTGCGGCATTTTGCCTTCCTGTTTTTGCTCACCCAGAAACGCTGGTGAAAGTAA
AAGATGCTGAAGATCAGTTGGGTGCACGAGTGGGTTACATCGAACTGGATCTCAACAGCGGTAAGATCCT
TGAGAGTTTTCGCCCCGAAGAACGTTTTCCAATGATGAGCACTTTTAAAGTTCTGCTATGTGGCGCGGTA
TTATCCCGTATTGACGCCGGGCAAGAGCAACTCGGTCGCCGCATACACTATTCTCAGAATGACTTGGTTG
AGTACTCACCAGTCACAGAAAAGCATCTTACGGATGGCATGACAGTAAGAGAATTATGCAGTGCTGCCAT
AACCATGAGTGATAACACTGCGGCCAACTTACTTCTGACAACGATCGGAGGACCGAAGGAGCTAACCGCT
TTTTTGCACAACATGGGGGATCATGTAACTCGCCTTGATCGTTGGGAACCGGAGCTGAATGAAGCCATAC
CAAACGACGAGCGTGACACCACGATGCCTGTAGCAATGGCAACAACGTTGCGCAAACTATTAACTGGCGA
ACTACTTACTCTAGCTTCCCGGCAACAATTAATAGACTGGATGGAGGCGGATAAAGTTGCAGGACCACTT
CTGCGCTCGGCCCTTCCGGCTGGCTGGTTTATTGCTGATAAATCTGGAGCCGGTGAGCGTGGGTCTCGCG
GTATCATTGCAGCACTGGGGCCAGATGGTAAGCCCTCCCGTATCGTAGTTATCTACACGACGGGGAGTCA
GGCAACTATGGATGAACGAAATAGACAGATCGCTGAGATAGGTGCCTCACTGATTAAGCATTGGTAACTG
TCAGACCAAGTTTACTCATATATACTTTAGATTGATTTAAAACTTCATTTTTAATTTAAAAGGATCTAGG
TGAAGATCCTTTTTGATAATCTCATGACCAAAATCCCTTAACGTGAGTTTTCGTTCCACTGAGCGTCAGA
CCCCGTAGAAAAGATCAAAGGATCTTCTTGAGATCCTTTTTTTCTGCGCGTAATCTGCTGCTTGCAAACA
AAAAAACCACCGCTACCAGCGGTGGTTTGTTTGCCGGATCAAGAGCTACCAACTCTTTTTCCGAAGGTAA
CTGGCTTCAGCAGAGCGCAGATACCAAATACTGTTCTTCTAGTGTAGCCGTAGTTAGGCCACCACTTCAA
GAACTCTGTAGCACCGCCTACATACCTCGCTCTGCTAATCCTGTTACCAGTGGCTGCTGCCAGTGGCGAT
AAGTCGTGTCTTACCGGGTTGGACTCAAGACGATAGTTACCGGATAAGGCGCAGCGGTCGGGCTGAACGG
GGGGTTCGTGCACACAGCCCAGCTTGGAGCGAACGACCTACACCGAACTGAGATACCTACAGCGTGAGCT
ATGAGAAAGCGCCACGCTTCCCGAAGGGAGAAAGGCGGACAGGTATCCGGTAAGCGGCAGGGTCGGAACA
GGAGAGCGCACGAGGGAGCTTCCAGGGGGAAACGCCTGGTATCTTTATAGTCCTGTCGGGTTTCGCCACC
TCTGACTTGAGCGTCGATTTTTGTGATGCTCGTCAGGGGGGCGGAGCCTATGGAAAAACGCCAGCAACGC
GGCCTTTTTACGGTTCCTGGCCTTTTGCTGGCCTTTTGCTCACATGTTCTTTCCTGCGTTATCCCCTGAT
TCTGTGGATAACCGTATTACCGCCTTTGAGTGAGCTGATACCGCTCGCCGCAGCCGAACGACCGAGCGCA
GCGAGTCAGTGAGCGAGGAAGCGGAAGAGCGCCCAATACGCAAACCGCCTCTCCCCGCGCGTTGGCCGAT
TCATTAATGCAGCTGGCACGACAGGTTTCCCGACTGGAAAGCGGGCAGTGAGCGCAACGCAATTAATGTG
AGTTAGCTCACTCATTAGGCACCCCAGGCTTTACACTTTATGCTTCCGGCTCGTATGTTGTGTGGAATTG
TGAGCGGATAACAATTTCACACAGGAAACAGCTATGACCATGATTACGCCAAGCGCGCAATTAACCCTCA
CTAAAGGGAACAAAAGCTGGAGCTGCAAGC
Features (pLannotate 1.2.2; 31 found; start..end, strand, type, name):
      5..231     +  promoter       RSV promoter: Rous sarcoma virus enhancer/promoter
    232..412     +  LTR            5' LTR (truncated): truncated 5' long terminal repeat (LTR) from HIV-1
    459..584     +  misc_feature   HIV-1 Ψ: packaging signal of human immunodeficiency virus type 1
    568..931     +  CDS            HIV-1 gag (fragment): gag protein from human immunodeficiency virus 1; gag
   1077..1310    +  misc_feature   RRE: The Rev response element (RRE) of HIV-1 allows for Rev-dependent mRNA export from the nucleus to the cytoplasm.
   1687..1713    +  CDS            Rev (fragment): human immunodeficiency virus 1 (HIV-1) Rev protein; rev; enhances nuclear export of unspliced and incompletely spliced viral mRNAs
   1720..1743    +  promoter       SV40 promoter (fragment): SV40 early promoter
   1744..1815    +  promoter       SV40 promoter (fragment): SV40 enhancer and early promoter
   1839..1974    +  rep_origin     SV40 ori: SV40 origin of replication
   2020..2616    +  CDS            PuroR (fragment): puromycin N-acetyltransferase; pac from Streptomyces; confers resistance to puromycin
   2665..2782    +  misc_feature   cPPT/CTS: central polypurine tract and central termination sequence of HIV-1
   2847..2913    +  CDS            small t antigen (fragment): SV40 (simian virus 40) small t antigen
   2920..4098    +  promoter       EF-1α promoter: strong constitutive promoter for human elongation factor EF-1α
   4115..5017    +  CDS            NKX2-6: NKX26_HUMAN - Also known as NKX2F. Experimental evidence at protein level: Swiss-Prot protein existence level 1. Acts as a transcriptional activator (PubMed:15649947). In conjunction with NKX2-5, may play a role in both pharyngeal and cardiac embryonic development. From Homo sapiens (Human).
   5033..5086    +  promoter       U6 promoter (fragment): RNA polymerase III promoter for human U6 snRNA
   5128..5716    +  misc_feature   WPRE: woodchuck hepatitis virus posttranscriptional regulatory element
   5767..5786    +  misc_feature   cPPT/CTS (fragment): central polypurine tract and central termination sequence of HIV-1
   5788..6021    +  LTR            3' LTR (ΔU3): self-inactivating 3' long terminal repeat (LTR) from HIV-1
   6099..6220    +  polyA_signal   SV40 poly(A) signal: SV40 polyadenylation signal
   6260..6395    +  rep_origin     SV40 ori: SV40 origin of replication
   6416..6434    -  promoter       T7 promoter: promoter for bacteriophage T7 RNA polymerase
   6442..6597    +  CDS            lacZα (fragment): LacZα fragment of β-galactosidase; lacZ fragment
   6602..7030    +  rep_origin     f1 ori (sequence partly withheld): f1 bacteriophage origin of replication; arrow indicates direction of (+) strand synthesis
   7083..7187    +  promoter       AmpR promoter: bla
   7188..8048    +  CDS            AmpR: β-lactamase; bla; confers resistance to ampicillin, carbenicillin, and related antibiotics
   8219..8807    +  rep_origin     ori: high-copy-number ColE1/pMB1/pBR322/pUC origin of replication
   8990..9082    +  CDS            lacI (fragment): lac repressor; lacI; The lac repressor binds to the lac operator to inhibit transcription in E. coli. This inhibition can be relieved by adding lactose or isopropyl-β-D-thiogalactopyranoside (IPTG).
   9095..9116    +  protein_bind   CAP binding site: CAP binding activates transcription in the presence of cAMP. E. coli catabolite activator protein
   9131..9161    +  promoter       lac promoter: promoter for the E. coli lac operon
   9169..9185    +  protein_bind   lac operator: The lac repressor binds to the lac operator to inhibit transcription in E. coli. This inhibition can be relieved by adding lactose or isopropyl-β-D-thiogalactopyranoside (IPTG). lac repressor encoded by lacI
   9230..9248    +  promoter       T3 promoter: promoter for bacteriophage T3 RNA polymerase
