[The description below was written by a language model from this plasmid's Addgene catalogue record and pLannotate feature annotations shown in this document.]
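Description:
TFORF2062 is a lentiviral mammalian expression plasmid built on the pLX_TRC317 backbone from the Broad Institute Genetic Perturbation Platform. It carries the human transcription factor NKX2-6, a homeobox protein that acts as a transcriptional activator and is implicated, together with NKX2-5, in pharyngeal and cardiac embryonic development. The plasmid is propagated in E. coli through a high-copy ColE1/pUC-type origin with ampicillin selection (AmpR). An f1 origin and residual lac, T7 and T3 cloning-vector elements are also present. The depositor notes that the plasmid can recombine, a common issue with LTR-containing vectors, and that the ORF portion was made by gene synthesis.

The viral cassette has a third-generation layout. An RSV promoter drives a truncated HIV-1 5' LTR, followed by the Ψ packaging signal, a gag fragment, the Rev response element and a cPPT/CTS, and the cassette ends in a self-inactivating ΔU3 3' LTR with a downstream SV40 poly(A) signal. Within this unit, an SV40 promoter/origin segment sits upstream of a puromycin N-acetyltransferase gene, which allows selection of transduced cells. A separate EF-1α promoter drives constitutive expression of the NKX2-6 coding sequence. A WPRE downstream of the ORF enhances transcript stability and expression.

According to the record, each member of this collection carries a unique 24-bp barcode, although the feature table does not annotate it. A short U6-promoter-like fragment is called between the ORF and the WPRE, and its role is not stated. The barcodes identify which transcription factor a cell received, so the construct is suited to pooled overexpression screens such as those probing directed differentiation, as well as to individual NKX2-6 overexpression.
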