Addgene plasmid #142914: TFORF2062
Purpose: Lentiviral vector for overexpressing transcription factor ORFs with unique 24-bp barcodes. Barcodes facilitate identification of transcription factors in pooled screens.
Depositing lab: Feng Zhang. Depositing organization: Broad Institute. Publication: A transcription factor atlas of directed differentiation. Joung J, Ma S, Tay T, Geiger-Schuller KR, Kirchgatterer PC, Verdine VK, Guo B, Arias-Garcia MA, Allen WE, Singh A, Kuksenko O, Abudayyeh OO, Gootenberg JS, Fu Z, Macrae RK, Buenrostro JD, Regev A, Zhang F. Cell. 2023 Jan 5;186(1):209-229.e26. doi: 10.1016/j.cell.2022.11.026. PubMed 36608654.
Backbone
  Vector backbone: pLX_TRC317
  Backbone manufacturer: Broad Institute Genetic Perturbation Platform
  Backbone size w/o insert (bp): 8264
  Vector type: Mammalian Expression, Lentiviral
  Selectable markers: Puromycin
Growth in bacteria
  Bacterial resistance: Ampicillin, 100 μg/mL
  Growth temperature: 30°C
  Growth strain: NEB Stable
  Copy number: High Copy
Gene/Insert
  Gene/Insert name: NKX2-6
  Species: H. sapiens (human)
  Insert size (bp): 1007
  Entrez Gene: NKX2-6 (a.k.a. CSX2, NKX2F, NKX4-2)
  Promoter: EF1a
  Cloning method: Unknown
  Sequencing primers: 5′ GGGTGGAGACTGAAGTTAGGCCAG; 3′ CACATAGCGTAAAAGGAGCAACATAG
Terms and licenses: Academic/Nonprofit Terms; Industry Terms: Not Available to Industry
Depositor comments: NM_001136271,ENST00000325017 . The transcription factor ORF portion of this plasmid was synthesized by Genewiz. Please test multiple small colonies in case of plasmid recombination. To make this collection available in a timely manner, a portion of this collection was not fully sequenced by Addgene. If an Addgene verified full plasmid sequence is not available, please contact us prior to placing an order to request the full sequence.
How to cite: TFORF2062 was a gift from Feng Zhang (Addgene plasmid # 142914 ; http://n2t.net/addgene:142914 ; RRID:Addgene_142914)
