>Addgene plasmid #142914 | TFORF2062 | depositor partial sequence | sequence record 280880 | Insert
ACCGCCACCATGCTGCTGAGCCCCGTCACCTCCACCCCCTTCTCGGTCAAGGACATCCTGCGACTGGAGC
GCGAGCGGAGCTGCCCCGCGGCTTCGCCACATCCGCGGGTGCGGAAGAGCCCGGAAAACTTTCAGTACCT
GAGAATGGACGCAGAGCCGCGAGGGTCAGAGGTTCACAACGCTGGTGGCGGCGGCGGTGACAGAAAGCTG
GATGGTTCGGAGCCTCCTGGGGGTCCCTGTGAGGCAGTCTTGGAGATGGACGCGGAACGGATGGGGGAGC
CACAGCCCGGCCTGAACGCGGCCTCGCCCCTCGGCGGCGGGACCAGGGTGCCAGAGCGCGGCGTTGGCAA
CAGCGGCGACAGCGTGCGGGGTGGCCGCTCGGAGCAGCCCAAGGCGCGGCAACGACGGAAGCCGCGCGTG
CTCTTTTCGCAGGCGCAGGTGCTGGCCCTGGAGCGGCGCTTCAAGCAGCAGCGGTACCTGTCAGCGCCCG
AGCGCGAGCACCTGGCCAGCGCGCTGCAGCTCACGTCCACGCAGGTCAAGATCTGGTTCCAGAACCGACG
CTACAAATGCAAGAGACAGCGCCAGGACAAGTCGCTGGAACTGGCTGGCCACCCTCTAACGCCGCGCCGA
GTAGCTGTGCCCGTCCTGGTGCGCGATGGCAAGCCCTGCCTGGGCCCCGGGCCCGGCGCACCTGCCTTCC
CCAGCCCCTACAGTGCAGCAGTGTCGCCCTACTCTTGCTACGGAGGCTACAGCGGAGCACCCTACGGCGC
AGGCTACGGCACCTGCTACGCGGGCGCGCCCTCGGGTCCTGCGCCACACACACCACTGGCCAGCGCGGGC
TTCGGACACGGTGGCCAGAATGCCACCCCGCAGGGCCATCTGGCAGCCACGCTGCAGGGTGTCAGGGCCT
GGTAGTAATGAACTAGTCCGTAACTTGAAAGTATTTCGATTTCTTGGCTTTATATATCTTGTGGAAAGGA
CGAAGGTCGTTTAACGATTAGAGATCC
