>Addgene plasmid #142914 | TFORF2062 | depositor partial sequence | sequence record 280881 | Barcode
AGGTCGTTTAACGATTAGAGATCC
